Addgene plasmid #85797: pSkipFlox
Purpose: P. falciparum plasmid for expression of both diCre fragments from single casette using skip peptide
Depositing lab: Tobias Spielmann. Depositing organization: Bernhard-Nocht-Institut fuer Tropenmedizin. Publication: A genetic system to study Plasmodium falciparum protein function. Birnbaum J, Flemming S, Reichard N, Soares AB, Mesen-Ramirez P, Jonscher E, Bergmann B, Spielmann T. Nat Methods. 2017 Mar 13. doi: 10.1038/nmeth.4223. PubMed 28288121.
Backbone
  Vector backbone: pGEM
  Vector type: Cre/Lox ; P. falciparum Expression
  Selectable markers: Blasticidin
Growth in bacteria
  Bacterial resistance: Ampicillin, 100 μg/mL
  Growth temperature: 37°C
  Growth strain: DH5alpha
  Copy number: Unknown
Gene/Insert
  Gene/Insert name: split Cre recombinase
  Species: Synthetic
  Promoter: Pfcrt
  Tag / fusion protein: FKBP, FRB*
  Cloning method: Restriction Enzyme; 5′ cloning site XhoI (not destroyed); 3′ cloning site XmaI (not destroyed)
  Sequencing primers: 5′ crtfw; 3′ pARLrv
Terms and licenses: Academic/Nonprofit Terms; Industry Terms: Not Available to Industry
How to cite: pSkipFlox was a gift from Tobias Spielmann (Addgene plasmid # 85797 ; http://n2t.net/addgene:85797 ; RRID:Addgene_85797)
