[The description below was written by a language model from this plasmid's Addgene catalogue record.]
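Description:
pSkipFlox is a Plasmodium falciparum expression plasmid built on a pGEM backbone and designed to supply dimerisable Cre (diCre) recombinase activity in malaria parasites. It is propagated in E. coli under ampicillin selection, and transfected parasites are selected with blasticidin. The record lists the bacterial copy number as unknown and provides no feature table, so the origin of replication, the resistance-cassette regulatory elements and any terminators are not stated.

The payload is a synthetic split Cre recombinase cloned between XhoI and XmaI sites, both retained, and driven by the Pfcrt promoter. Cre is divided into two individually inactive fragments, with FKBP and FRB* recorded as the fusion partners. Rather than using two separate expression cassettes, both fusion proteins are encoded in a single open reading frame separated by a skip peptide, a 2A-type sequence that causes the ribosome to skip formation of a peptide bond, so that two separate polypeptides are produced from one transcript. In diCre systems generally, adding rapamycin or a related ligand brings FKBP and FRB together, which reconstitutes the recombinase and triggers recombination between loxP sites elsewhere in the parasite.

The construct therefore serves as the inducible recombinase component of a Cre/lox system for studying P. falciparum protein function. It would typically be introduced into parasite lines carrying a floxed target sequence to permit conditional excision of that sequence. The record does not state which Cre fragment carries which dimerisation domain, or the specific skip peptide used.
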