>Addgene plasmid #85797 | pSkipFlox | addgene partial sequence | sequence record 171480 | Addgene Partial NGS Result
ATTCTTGTCACAATAAAAATATATATATATATATATATATTTATAATATGTATATTTTAAACTAGAAAAG
GAATAACTAATATTTTATTTATTATCATTCAAGATTTATATTTTATAATAATAAATACCTAATAGAAATA
TATCAGGATCCATGGCCAAGCCTTTGTCTCAAGAAGAATCCACCCTCATTGAAAGAGCAACGGCTACAAT
CAACAGCATCCCCATCTCTGAAGACTACAGCGTCGCCAGCGCAGCTCTCTCTAGCGACGGCCGCATCTTC
ACTGGTGTCAATGTATATCATTTTACTGGGGGACCTTGTGCAGAACTCGTGGTGCTGGGCACTGCTGCTG
CTGCGGCAGCTGGCAACCTGACTTGTATCGTCGCGATCGGAAATGAGAACAGGGGCATCTTGAGCCCCTG
CGGACGGTGCCGACAGGTGCTTCTCGATCTGCATCCTGGGATCAAAGCCATAGTGAAGGACAGTGATGGA
CAGCCGACGGCAGTTGGGATTCGTGAATTGCTGCCCTCTGGTTATGTGTGGGAGGGCTAAAAGCTTATTT
AATAATAGATTAAAAATATTATAAAAATAAAAACATAAACACAGAAATTACAAAAAAAATACATATGAAT
TTTTTTTTGTAATCTTCCTTATAAATATAGAATAATGAATCATATAAAACATATCATTATTCATTTATTT
ACATTTAAAATTATTGTTTCAGTATCTTTAATTTATTATGTATATATAAAAATAACTTACAATTTTATTA
ATAAGCAATATATGTTTATTAATTCATGTTTTGTAATTTATGGGATAGCGATTTTTTTTACTGTCTGTAT
TTTTCTTTTTTAATTATGTTTTAATTGTATTTTATTTTTATTATTGTTCTTTTTATAGTATTATTTTAAA
ACAAAATGTATTTTCTAAGAACTTATAATAATAATAAATATAAATTTTAATAAAAATTATATTTATCTTT
TACAATATGAACATAAAGTACAACATTAATATATAGCTTTTAATATTTTTATTCCTAATCATGTAAATCT
TAAATTTTTCTTTTTAAACATATGTTAAATATTTATTTCTCATTATATATAAGAACATATTTATTAAATC
TAGAATTCGCCCTATAGTGAGTCGTATTACAATTCACTGGCCGTCGTTTTACAACGTCGTGACTGGGAAA
ACCCTGGCGTTACCCAACTTAATCGCCTTGCAGCACATCCCCCTTTCGCCAGCTGGCGTAATAGCGAAGA
GGCCCGCACCGATCGCCCTTCCCAACAGTTGCGCAGCCTGAATGGCGAATGGCGCCTGATGCGGTATTTT
CTCCTTACGCATCTGTGCGGTATTTCACACCGCATATGGTGCACTCTCAGTACAATCTGCTCTGATGCCG
CATAGTTAAGCCAGCCCCGACACCCGCCAACACCCGCTGACGCGCCCTGACGGGCTTGTCTGCTCCCGGC
ATCCGCTTACAGACAAGCTGTGACCGTCTCCGGGAGCTGCATGTGTCAGAGGTTTTCACCGTCATCACCG
AAACGCGCGAGACGAAAGGGCCTCGTGATACGCCTATTTTTATAGGTTAATGTCATGATAATAATGGTTT
CTTAGACGTCAGGTGGCACTTTTCGGGGAAATGTGCGCGGAACCCCTATTTGTTTATTTTTCTAAATACA
TTCAAATATGTATCCGCTCATGAGACAATAACCCTGATAAATGCTTCAATAATATTGAAAAAGGAAGAGT
ATGAGTATTCAACATTTCCGTGTCGCCCTTATTCCCTTTTTTGCGGCATTTTGCCTTCCTGTTTTTGCTC
ACCCAGAAACGCTGGTGAAAGTAAAAGATGCTGAAGATCAGTTGGGTGCACGAGTGGGTTACATCGAACT
GGATCTCAACAGCGGTAAGATCCTTGAGAGTTTTCGCCCCGAAGAACGTTTTCCAATGATGAGCACTTTT
AAAGTTCTGCTATGTGGCGCGGTATTATCCCGTATTGACGCCGGGCAAGAGCAACTCGGTCGCCGCATAC
ACTATTCTCAGAATGACTTGGTTGAGTACTCACCAGTCACAGAAAAGCATCTTACGGATGGCATGACAGT
AAGAGAATTATGCAGTGCTGCCATAACCATGAGTGATAACACTGCGGCCAACTTACTTCTGACAACGATC
GGAGGACCGAAGGAGCTAACCGCTTTTTTGCACAACATGGGGGATCATGTAACTCGCCTTGATCGTTGGG
AACCGGAGCTGAATGAAGCCATACCAAACGACGAGCGTGACACCACGATGCCTGTAGCAATGGCAACAAC
GTTGCGCAAACTATTAACTGGCGAACTACTTACTCTAGCTTCCCGGCAACAATTAATAGACTGGATGGAG
GCGGATAAAGTTGCAGGACCACTTCTGCGCTCGGCCCTTCCGGCTGGCTGGTTTATTGCTGATAAATCTG
GAGCCGGTGAGCGTGGGTCTCGCGGTATCATTGCAGCACTGGGGCCAGATGGTAAGCCCTCCCGTATCGT
AGTTATCTACACGACGGGGAGTCAGGCAACTATGGATGAACGAAATAGACAGATCGCTGAGATAGGTGCC
TCACTGATTAAGCATTGGTAACTGTCAGACCAAGTTTACTCATATATACTTTAGATTGATTTAAAACTTC
ATTTTTAATTTAAAAGGATCTAGGTGAAGATCCTTTTTGATAATCTCATGACCAAAATCCCTTAACGTGA
GTTTTCGTTCCACTGAGCGTCAGACCCCGTAGAAAAGATCAAAGGATCTTCTTGAGATCCTTTTTTTCTG
CGCGTAATCTGCTGCTTGCAAACAAAAAAACCACCGCTACCAGCGGTGGTTTGTTTGCCGGATCAAGAGC
TACCAACTCTTTTTCCGAAGGTAACTGGCTTCAGCAGAGCGCAGATACCAAATACTGTTCTTCTAGTGTA
GCCGTAGTTAGGCCACCACTTCAAGAACTCTGTAGCACCGCCTACATACCTCGCTCTGCTAATCCTGTTA
CCAGTGGCTGCTGCCAGTGGCGATAAGTCGTGTCTTACCGGGTTGGACTCAAGACGATAGTTACCGGATA
AGGCGCAGCGGTCGGGCTGAACGGGGGGTTCGTGCACACAGCCCAGCTTGGAGCGAACGACCTACACCGA
ACTGAGATACCTACAGCGTGAGCTATGAGAAAGCGCCACGCTTCCCGAAGGGAGAAAGGCGGACAGGTAT
CCGGTAAGCGGCAGGGTCGGAACAGGAGAGCGCACGAGGGAGCTTCCAGGGGGAAACGCCTGGTATCTTT
ATAGTCCTGTCGGGTTTCGCCACCTCTGACTTGAGCGTCGATTTTTGTGATGCTCGTCAGGGGGGCGGAG
CCTATGGAAAAACGCCAGCAACGCGGCCTTTTTACGGTTCCTGGCCTTTTGCTGGCCTTTTGCTCACATG
TTCTTTCCTGCGTTATCCCCTGATTCTGTGGATAACCGTATTACCGCCTTTGAGTGAGCTGATACCGCTC
GCCGCAGCCGAACGACCGAGCGCAGCGAGTCAGTGAGCGAGGAAGCGGAAGAGCGCCCAATACGCAAACC
GCCTCTCCCCGCGCGTTGGCCGATTCATTAATGCAGCTGGCACGACAGGTTTCCCGACTGGAAAGCGGGC
AGTGAGCGCAACGCAATTAATGTGAGTTAGCTCACTCATTAGGCACCCCAGGCTTTACACTTTATGCTTC
CGGCTCGTATGTTGTGTGGAATTGTGAGCGGATAACAATTTCACACAGGAAACAGCTATGACCATGATTA
CGCCAAGCTATTTAGGTGACACTATAGAATACTCAAGCTGCGGCCGCTAACGTAACAGACTTAGGAGGAG
ATCTTAGTAGTTGAGTGATTCTATATACATATACATAAATAAATTACATAATATTATAAATTTTTTTTAT
ATTATATTAGAATGTTTACTATATAAAAATAAATATTTTCTTATATATTTTTTTATTTTTCCATATGAAA
AAAGAAATTTTTTATATATTTTTTTATTATATTTTATAAATAAAAAAGA
