LOCUS       Exported 2568 bp ds-DNA linear SYN 02-JUN-2021
DEFINITION  P. falciparum plasmid for expression of both diCre fragments from
            single casette using skip peptide.
ACCESSION   .
VERSION     .
KEYWORDS    pSkipFlox
SOURCE      synthetic DNA construct
  ORGANISM  synthetic DNA construct
REFERENCE   1 (bases 1 to 2568)
  AUTHORS   Birnbaum J, Flemming S, Reichard N, Soares AB, Mesen-Ramirez P,
            Jonscher E, Bergmann B, Spielmann T
  TITLE     A genetic system to study Plasmodium falciparum protein function.
  JOURNAL   Nat Methods. 2017 Mar 13. doi: 10.1038/nmeth.4223.
  PUBMED    28288121
REFERENCE   2 (bases 1 to 2568)
  AUTHORS   .
  TITLE     Direct Submission
  JOURNAL   Exported Jun 2, 2021 from SnapGene Server 1.1.58
            http://www.snapgene.com
FEATURES             Location/Qualifiers
     source          1..2568
                     /organism="synthetic DNA construct"
                     /mol_type="other DNA"
     CDS             243..263
                     /codon_start=1
                     /product="nuclear localization signal of SV40 (simian virus
                     40) large T antigen"
                     /label=SV40 NLS
                     /translation="PKKKRKV"
     CDS             1440..1493
                     /codon_start=1
                     /product="2A peptide from Thosea asigna virus capsid
                     protein"
                     /label=T2A
                     /note="Eukaryotic ribosomes fail to insert a peptide bond
                     between the Gly and Pro residues, yielding separate
                     polypeptides."
                     /translation="EGRGSLLTCGDVEENPGP"
     CDS             1500..1520
                     /codon_start=1
                     /product="nuclear localization signal of SV40 (simian virus
                     40) large T antigen"
                     /label=SV40 NLS
                     /translation="PKKKRKV"
     CDS             1527..1847
                     /codon_start=1
                     /product="human FK506-binding protein FKBP12"
                     /label=FKBP
                     /translation="GVQVETISPGDGRTFPKRGQTCVVHYTGMLEDGKKFDSSRDRNKP
                     FKFMLGKQEVIRGWEEGVAQMSVGQRAKLTISPDYAYGATGHPGIIPPHATLVFDVELL
                     KLE"
ORIGIN
        1 atatatatat atatatttat atatacatgt atgtttttta aaaggttaaa taattctata
       61 gattattttc attgtcttcc acatatatga cataaatatt ttaaaatcga cattccgata
      121 tattatattt ttagactata atatccgtta ataataaata cacgcagtca tattatttat
      181 tatacattca tttattattt tgtttttttt aatttcttac atataactcg agcaaaatgg
      241 caccaaagaa aaagagaaaa gtaagtagaa tattatggca tgaaatgtgg catgaaggat
      301 tagaagaagc aagtagatta tattttggag aaagaaatgt aaaaggaatg tttgaagtat
      361 tagaaccatt acatgcaatg atggaaagag gaccacaaac attaaaagaa acaagtttta
      421 atcaagcata tggaagagat ttaatggaag cacaagaatg gtgtagaaaa tatatgaaaa
      481 gtggaaatgt aaaagattta ttacaagcat gggatttata ttatcatgta tttagaagaa
      541 taagtaaagc tagcccttca aaccctggtg cttcaaacgg ttcaaataga aaatggtttc
      601 cagcagaacc agaagatgta agagattatt tattatattt acaagcaaga ggattagcag
      661 taaaaacaat acaacaacat ttaggacaat taaatatgtt acatagaaga agtggattac
      721 caagaccaag tgatagtaat gcagtaagtt tagtaatgag aagaataaga aaagaaaatg
      781 tagatgcagg agaaagagca aaacaagcat tagcatttga aagaacagat tttgatcaag
      841 taagaagttt aatggaaaat agtgatagat gtcaagatat aagaaattta gcatttttag
      901 gaatagcata taatacatta ttaagaatag cagaaatagc aagaataaga gtaaaagata
      961 taagtagaac agatggagga agaatgttaa tacatatagg aagaacaaaa acattagtaa
     1021 gtacagcagg agtagaaaaa gcattaagtt taggagtaac aaaattagta gaaagatgga
     1081 taagtgtaag tggagtagca gatgatccaa ataattattt attttgtaga gtaagaaaaa
     1141 atggagtagc agcaccaagt gcaacaagtc aattaagtac aagagcatta gaaggaatat
     1201 ttgaagcaac acatagatta atatatggag caaaagatga tagtggacaa agatatttag
     1261 catggagtgg acatagtgca agagtaggag cagcaagaga tatggcaaga gcaggagtaa
     1321 gtataccaga aataatgcaa gcaggaggat ggacaaatgt aaatatagta atgaattata
     1381 taagaaattt agatagtgaa acaggagcaa tggtaagatt attagaagat ggagatggag
     1441 aaggaagagg aagtttatta acatgtggag atgtagaaga aaatccagga ccaatggctc
     1501 ctaagaaaaa aagaaaggta agtagaggag tacaagtaga aacaataagt ccaggagatg
     1561 gaagaacatt tccaaaaaga ggacaaacat gtgtagtaca ttatacagga atgttagaag
     1621 atggaaaaaa atttgatagt agtagagata gaaataaacc atttaaattt atgttaggaa
     1681 aacaagaagt aataagagga tgggaagaag gagtagcaca aatgagtgta ggacaaagag
     1741 caaaattaac aataagtcca gattatgcat atggagcaac aggacatcca ggaataatac
     1801 caccacatgc aacattagta tttgatgtag aattattaaa attagaagca agtccaagta
     1861 atccaggagc aagtaatgga tccacaagtg atgaagtaag aaaaaattta atggatatgt
     1921 ttagagatag acaagcattt agtgaacata catggaaaat gttattaagt gtatgtagaa
     1981 gttgggcagc atggtgtaaa ttaaattaac ccgggtcgag ggatatggca gcttaatgtt
     2041 cgtttttctt atttatatat ttataccaat tgattgtatt tataactgta aaaatgtgta
     2101 tgttgtgtgc atattttttt ttgtgcatgc acatgcatgt aaatagctaa aattatgaac
     2161 attttatttt ttgttcagaa aaaaaaaact ttacacacat aaaatggcta gtatgaatag
     2221 ccatatttta tataaattaa atcctatgaa tttatgacca tattaaaaat ttagatattt
     2281 atggaacata atatgtttga aacaataaga caaaattatt attattatta ttatttttac
     2341 tgttataatt atgttgtctc ttcaatgatt cataaatagt tggacttgat ttttaaaatg
     2401 tttataatat gattagcata gttaaataaa aaaagttgaa aaattaaaaa aaaacatata
     2461 aacacaaatg atgttttttc cttcaatttc gatatcaatt tatagaaaca aaatatatac
     2521 ttgtataatt ttattttttt atataaatca ttacatatat aattatac
//
